Addgene plasmid #39051: ASH1L
Purpose: Bacterial expression for structure determination; may not be full ORF
Depositing lab: Nicola Burgess-Brown. Depositing organization: University of Oxford.
Backbone
  Vector backbone: pNIC28-Bsa4
  Backbone manufacturer: SGC
  Vector type: Bacterial Expression
Growth in bacteria
  Bacterial resistance: Kanamycin, 50 μg/mL
  Growth temperature: 37°C
  Growth strain: Mach1
  Copy number: Low Copy
Gene/Insert
  Gene/Insert name: ASH1L (alt names: ash1 (absent, small, or homeotic)-like; PDB:3MQM)
  Species: H. sapiens (human)
  Insert size (bp): 478
  Mutation: codon-optimized
  Entrez Gene: ASH1L (a.k.a. ASH1, ASH1L1, KMT2H, MRD52)
  Tag / fusion protein: His Tev (N terminal on insert)
  Cloning method: Ligation Independent Cloning
  Sequencing primers: 5′ T7; 3′ T7-term
Terms and licenses: Academic/Nonprofit Terms; Industry Terms: Not Available to Industry
How to cite: ASH1L was a gift from Nicola Burgess-Brown (Addgene plasmid # 39051 ; http://n2t.net/addgene:39051 ; RRID:Addgene_39051)
