[The description below was written by a language model from this plasmid's Addgene catalogue record and pLannotate feature annotations shown in this document.]
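Description:
ASH1L is a bacterial expression plasmid built on the pNIC28-Bsa4 backbone from the SGC, a pET-style vector designed for ligation-independent cloning. It carries a codon-optimized fragment of human ASH1L, a histone methyltransferase annotated as acting on H3 lysine 36. The listed insert is only 478 bp and the annotated ASH1L coding match spans about 390 nt, so this is a single domain-sized piece rather than the full open reading frame, consistent with the catalogue note that it may not be the full ORF. The record links the construct to a deposited PDB structure but does not say which domain of the protein is encoded.

Expression is driven by a T7 promoter followed by a lac operator and the phage T7 gene 10 ribosome binding site, with a T7 terminator downstream. A plasmid-borne lacI gene supplies repressor, so transcription is held off until induced with IPTG in a host providing T7 RNA polymerase. According to the catalogue, the protein carries an N-terminal His tag with a TEV protease site, allowing affinity purification and subsequent tag removal. The automated annotation does not mark this tag, although there is unannotated space between the RBS and the ASH1L match. The feature table does flag a short His-tag fragment and a T7 gene 10B-derived fragment downstream of the insert; these look like backbone remnants, and the record does not indicate that they are translated.

The plasmid is selected with kanamycin (KanR) and replicates from a pBR322-type ori with bom and rop, consistent with its low-copy listing. An f1 ori and residual tetracycline-resistance fragments are also present. Its stated purpose is producing recombinant protein for structure determination.
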