Features (pLannotate 1.2.2; 19 found; start..end, strand, type, name):
      1..78      -  promoter       lacI promoter: lacI
     86..365     -  CDS            TcR (fragment): tetracycline efflux protein; tet; confers resistance to tetracycline
    387..405     +  promoter       T7 promoter: promoter for bacteriophage T7 RNA polymerase
    406..430     +  protein_bind   lac operator: The lac repressor binds to the lac operator to inhibit transcription in E. coli. This inhibition can be relieved by adding lactose or isopropyl-β-D-thiogalactopyranoside (IPTG). lac repressor encoded by lacI
    445..467     +  RBS            RBS: efficient ribosome binding site from bacteriophage T7 gene 10 (Olins and Rangwala, 1989)
    535..924     +  CDS            ASH1L (fragment): ASH1L_HUMAN - Also known as KIAA1420, KMT2H. Experimental evidence at protein level: Swiss-Prot protein existence level 1. Histone methyltransferase specifically trimethylating 'Lys- 36' of histone H3 forming H3K36me3 (PubMed:21239497). Also monomethylates 'Lys-9' of histone H3 (H3K9me1) in vitro (By similarity). The physiological significance of the H3K9me1 activity is unclear (By similarity). From Homo sapiens (Human).
    990..1007    +  CDS            9xHis (fragment): 9xHis affinity tag
   1017..1066    +  CDS            SET1 (fragment): solubility-enhancement tag derived from T7 phage gene 10B
   1074..1121    +  terminator     T7 terminator: transcription terminator for bacteriophage T7 RNA polymerase
   1158..1586    +  rep_origin     f1 ori (sequence partly withheld): f1 bacteriophage origin of replication; arrow indicates direction of (+) strand synthesis
   1639..1696    +  promoter       AmpR promoter (fragment): bla
   1705..2520    -  CDS            KanR: aminoglycoside phosphotransferase; aph(3')-Ia; confers resistance to kanamycin in bacteria or G418 (Geneticin®) in eukaryotes
   2642..3230    +  rep_origin     ori: high-copy-number ColE1/pMB1/pBR322/pUC origin of replication
   3416..3555    -  misc_feature   bom: basis of mobility region from pBR322
   3657..3848    -  CDS            rop: Rop protein, which maintains plasmids at low copy number; rop
   3865..4245    +  CDS            YPB1_ECOLX: Protein predicted: Swiss-Prot protein existence level 4. From Escherichia coli.
   4317..4608    -  CDS            TcR (fragment): tetracycline efflux protein; tet; confers resistance to tetracycline
   4623..4644    -  protein_bind   CAP binding site: CAP binding activates transcription in the presence of cAMP. E. coli catabolite activator protein
   4657..5739    -  CDS            lacI: lac repressor; lacI; The lac repressor binds to the lac operator to inhibit transcription in E. coli. This inhibition can be relieved by adding lactose or isopropyl-β-D-thiogalactopyranoside (IPTG).
>Addgene plasmid #39051 | ASH1L | addgene full sequence | sequence record 333564 | Addgene NGS Result
ATTCACCACCCTGAATTGACTCTCTTCCGGGCGCTATCATGCCATACCGCGAAAGGTTTTGCGCCATTCG
ATGGTGTCCGGGATCTCGACGCTCTCCCTTATGCGACTCCTGCATTAGGAAGCAGCCCAGTAGTAGGTTG
AGGCCGTTGAGCACCGCCGCCGCAAGGAATGGTGCATGCAAGGAGATGGCGCCCAACAGTCCCCCGGCCA
CGGGGCCTGCCACCATACCCACGCCGAAACAAGCGCTCATGAGCCCGAAGTGGCGAGCCCGATCTTCCCC
ATCGGTGATGTCGGCGATATAGGCGCCAGCAACCGCACCTGTGGCGCCGGTGATGCCGGCCACGATGCGT
CCGGCGTAGAGGATCGAGATCTCGATCCCGCGAAATTAATACGACTCACTATAGGGGAATTGTGAGCGGA
TAACAATTCCCCTCTAGAAATAATTTTGTTTAACTTTAAGAAGGAGATATACATATGCACCATCATCATC
ATCATTCTTCTGGTGTAGATCTGGGTACCGAGAACCTGTACTTCCAATCCATGGAAGTGGCGCGTGCGGC
GCGTCTGGCCCAGATTTTTAAAGAAATTTGCGATGGCATTATTAGCTATAAAGATAGCAGCCGTCAGGCG
CTGGCCGCCCCGCTGCTGAACCTGCCGCCGAAAAAAAAAAATGCCGATTATTATGAAAAAATTAGCGATC
CGCTGGATCTGATTACCATCGAAAAACAGATTCTGACCGGTTATTATAAAACCGTGGAAGCGTTTGATGC
CGATATGCTGAAAGTGTTTCGTAATGCCGAAAAATATTATGGTCGCAAAAGCCCGGTTGGCCGCGATGTT
TGTCGCCTGCGTAAAGCGTATTATAACGCCCGTCATGAAGCGAGCGCCCAGATTGATGAAATTGTGGGCG
AAACCGCCAGCGAATGACAGTAAAGGTGGATACGGATCCGAATTCGAGCTCCGTCGACAAGCTTGCGGCC
GCACTCGAGCACCACCACCACCACCACTGAGATCCGGCTGCTAACAAAGCCCGAAAGGAAGCTGAGTTGG
CTGCTGCCACCGCTGAGCAATAACTAGCATAACCCCTTGGGGCCTCTAAACGGGTCTTGAGGGGTTTTTT
GCTGAAAGGAGGAACTATATCCGGATTGGCGAATGGG
[124 nt withheld, positions 1158-1281]
C
[91 nt withheld, positions 1283-1373]
A
[49 nt withheld, positions 1375-1423]
CCTTTGACGTTGGAGTCCACGTTCTTT
[37 nt withheld, positions 1451-1487]
ACCCTATCTCGGTCTATTCTTTTGATTTATAAGGGATTTTGCCGATTTCGGCCTATTGGTTAAAAAATGA
GCTGATTTAACAAAAATTTAACGCGAATTTTAACAAAATATTAACGCTTACAATTTAGGTGGCACTTTTC
GGGGAAATGTGCGCGGAACCCCTATTTGTTTATTTTTCTAAATACATTCAAATATGTATCCGCTCATGAA
TTAATTCTTAGAAAAACTCATCGAGCATCAAATGAAACTGCAATTTATTCATATCAGGATTATCAATACC
ATATTTTTGAAAAAGCCGTTTCTGTAATGAAGGAGAAAACTCACCGAGGCAGTTCCATAGGATGGCAAGA
TCCTGGTATCGGTCTGCGATTCCGACTCGTCCAACATCAATACAACCTATTAATTTCCCCTCGTCAAAAA
TAAGGTTATCAAGTGAGAAATCACCATGAGTGACGACTGAATCCGGTGAGAATGGCAAAAGTTTATGCAT
TTCTTTCCAGACTTGTTCAACAGGCCAGCCATTACGCTCGTCATCAAAATCACTCGCATCAACCAAACCG
TTATTCATTCGTGATTGCGCCTGAGCGAGACGAAATACGCGATCGCTGTTAAAAGGACAATTACAAACAG
GAATCGAATGCAACCGGCGCAGGAACACTGCCAGCGCATCAACAATATTTTCACCTGAATCAGGATATTC
TTCTAATACCTGGAATGCTGTTTTCCCGGGGATCGCAGTGGTGAGTAACCATGCATCATCAGGAGTACGG
ATAAAATGCTTGATGGTCGGAAGAGGCATAAATTCCGTCAGCCAGTTTAGTCTGACCATCTCATCTGTAA
CATCATTGGCAACGCTACCTTTGCCATGTTTCAGAAACAACTCTGGCGCATCGGGCTTCCCATACAATCG
ATAGATTGTCGCACCTGATTGCCCGACATTATCGCGAGCCCATTTATACCCATATAAATCAGCATCCATG
TTGGAATTTAATCGCGGCCTAGAGCAAGACGTTTCCCGTTGAATATGGCTCATAACACCCCTTGTATTAC
TGTTTATGTAAGCAGACAGTTTTATTGTTCATGACCAAAATCCCTTAACGTGAGTTTTCGTTCCACTGAG
CGTCAGACCCCGTAGAAAAGATCAAAGGATCTTCTTGAGATCCTTTTTTTCTGCGCGTAATCTGCTGCTT
GCAAACAAAAAAACCACCGCTACCAGCGGTGGTTTGTTTGCCGGATCAAGAGCTACCAACTCTTTTTCCG
AAGGTAACTGGCTTCAGCAGAGCGCAGATACCAAATACTGTCCTTCTAGTGTAGCCGTAGTTAGGCCACC
ACTTCAAGAACTCTGTAGCACCGCCTACATACCTCGCTCTGCTAATCCTGTTACCAGTGGCTGCTGCCAG
TGGCGATAAGTCGTGTCTTACCGGGTTGGACTCAAGACGATAGTTACCGGATAAGGCGCAGCGGTCGGGC
TGAACGGGGGGTTCGTGCACACAGCCCAGCTTGGAGCGAACGACCTACACCGAACTGAGATACCTACAGC
GTGAGCTATGAGAAAGCGCCACGCTTCCCGAAGGGAGAAAGGCGGACAGGTATCCGGTAAGCGGCAGGGT
CGGAACAGGAGAGCGCACGAGGGAGCTTCCAGGGGGAAACGCCTGGTATCTTTATAGTCCTGTCGGGTTT
CGCCACCTCTGACTTGAGCGTCGATTTTTGTGATGCTCGTCAGGGGGGCGGAGCCTATGGAAAAACGCCA
GCAACGCGGCCTTTTTACGGTTCCTGGCCTTTTGCTGGCCTTTTGCTCACATGTTCTTTCCTGCGTTATC
CCCTGATTCTGTGGATAACCGTATTACCGCCTTTGAGTGAGCTGATACCGCTCGCCGCAGCCGAACGACC
GAGCGCAGCGAGTCAGTGAGCGAGGAAGCGGAAGAGCGCCTGATGCGGTATTTTCTCCTTACGCATCTGT
GCGGTATTTCACACCGCAATGGTGCACTCTCAGTACAATCTGCTCTGATGCCGCATAGTTAAGCCAGTAT
ACACTCCGCTATCGCTACGTGACTGGGTCATGGCTGCGCCCCGACACCCGCCAACACCCGCTGACGCGCC
CTGACGGGCTTGTCTGCTCCCGGCATCCGCTTACAGACAAGCTGTGACCGTCTCCGGGAGCTGCATGTGT
CAGAGGTTTTCACCGTCATCACCGAAACGCGCGAGGCAGCTGCGGTAAAGCTCATCAGCGTGGTCGTGAA
GCGATTCACAGATGTCTGCCTGTTCATCCGCGTCCAGCTCGTTGAGTTTCTCCAGAAGCGTTAATGTCTG
GCTTCTGATAAAGCGGGCCATGTTAAGGGCGGTTTTTTCCTGTTTGGTCACTGATGCCTCCGTGTAAGGG
GGATTTCTGTTCATGGGGGTAATGATACCGATGAAACGAGAGAGGATGCTCACGATACGGGTTACTGATG
ATGAACATGCCCGGTTACTGGAACGTTGTGAGGGTAAACAACTGGCGGTATGGATGCGGCGGGACCAGAG
AAAAATCACTCAGGGTCAATGCCAGCGCTTCGTTAATACAGATGTAGGTGTTCCACAGGGTAGCCAGCAG
CATCCTGCGATGCAGATCCGGAACATAATGGTGCAGGGCGCTGACTTCCGCGTTTCCAGACTTTACGAAA
CACGGAAACCGAAGACCATTCATGTTGTTGCTCAGGTCGCAGACGTTTTGCAGCAGCAGTCGCTTCACGT
TCGCTCGCGTATCGGTGATTCATTCTGCTAACCAGTAAGGCAACCCCGCCAGCCTAGCCGGGTCCTCAAC
GACAGGAGCACGATCATGCGCACCCGTGGGGCCGCCATGCCGGCGATAATGGCCTGCTTCTCGCCGAAAC
GTTTGGTGGCGGGACCAGTGACGAAGGCTTGAGCGAGGGCGTGCAAGATTCCGAATACCGCAAGCGACAG
GCCGATCATCGTCGCGCTCCAGCGAAAGCGGTCCTCGCCGAAAATGACCCAGAGCGCTGCCGGCACCTGT
CCTACGAGTTGCATGATAAAGAAGACAGTCATAAGTGCGGCGACGATAGTCATGCCCCGCGCCCACCGGA
AGGAGCTGACTGGGTTGAAGGCTCTCAAGGGCATCGGTCGAGATCCCGGTGCCTAATGAGTGAGCTAACT
TACATTAATTGCGTTGCGCTCACTGCCCGCTTTCCAGTCGGGAAACCTGTCGTGCCAGCTGCATTAATGA
ATCGGCCAACGCGCGGGGAGAGGCGGTTTGCGTATTGGGCGCCAGGGTGGTTTTTCTTTTCACCAGTGAG
ACGGGCAACAGCTGATTGCCCTTCACCGCCTGGCCCTGAGAGAGTTGCAGCAAGCGGTCCACGCTGGTTT
GCCCCAGCAGGCGAAAATCCTGTTTGATGGTGGTTAACGGCGGGATATAACATGAGCTGTCTTCGGTATC
GTCGTATCCCACTACCGAGATATCCGCACCAACGCGCAGCCCGGACTCGGTAATGGCGCGCATTGCGCCC
AGCGCCATCTGATCGTTGGCAACCAGCATCGCAGTGGGAACGATGCCCTCATTCAGCATTTGCATGGTTT
GTTGAAAACCGGACATGGCACTCCAGTCGCCTTCCCGTTCCGCTATCGGCTGAATTTGATTGCGAGTGAG
ATATTTATGCCAGCCAGCCAGACGCAGACGCGCCGAGACAGAACTTAATGGGCCCGCTAACAGCGCGATT
TGCTGGTGACCCAATGCGACCAGATGCTCCACGCCCAGTCGCGTACCGTCTTCATGGGAGAAAATAATAC
TGTTGATGGGTGTCTGGTCAGAGACATCAAGAAATAACGCCGGAACATTAGTGCAGGCAGCTTCCACAGC
AATGGCATCCTGGTCATCCAGCGGATAGTTAATGATCAGCCCACTGACGCGTTGCGCGAGAAGATTGTGC
ACCGCCGCTTTACAGGCTTCGACGCCGCTTCGTTCTACCATCGACACCACCACGCTGGCACCCAGTTGAT
CGGCGCGAGATTTAATCGCCGCGACAATTTGCGACGGCGCGTGCAGGGCCAGACTGGAGGTGGCAACGCC
AATCAGCAACGACTGTTTGCCCGCCAGTTGTTGTGCCACGCGGTTGGGAATGTAATTCAGCTCCGCCATC
GCCGCTTCCACTTTTTCCCGCGTTTTCGCAGAAACGTGGCTGGCCTGGTTCACCACGCGGGAAACGGTCT
GATAAGAGACACCGGCATACTCTGCGACATCGTATAACGTTACTGGTTTCAC
