>Addgene plasmid #39051 | ASH1L | depositor partial sequence | sequence record 49109 | ASH1L sequence 478 bps
ATGCACCATCATCATCATCATTCTTCTGGTGTAGATCTGGGTACCGAGAACCTGTACTTCCAATCCATGG
AAGTGGCGCGTGCGGCGCGTCTGGCCCAGATTTTTAAAGAAATTTGCGATGGCATTATTAGCTATAAAGA
TAGCAGCCGTCAGGCGCTGGCCGCCCCGCTGCTGAACCTGCCGCCGAAAAAAAAAAATGCCGATTATTAT
GAAAAAATTAGCGATCCGCTGGATCTGATTACCATCGAAAAACAGATTCTGACCGGTTATTATAAAACCG
TGGAAGCGTTTGATGCCGATATGCTGAAAGTGTTTCGTAATGCCGAAAAATATTATGGTCGCAAAAGCCC
GGTTGGCCGCGATGTTTGTCGCCTGCGTAAAGCGTATTATAACGCCCGTCATGAAGCGAGCGCCCAGATT
GATGAAATTGTGGGCGAAACCGCCAGCGAATGACAGTAAAGGTGGATACGGATCCGAA
